Addgene plasmid #161636: IDG_ASIC4_OE_1
Purpose: Overexpresses ASIC4
Depositing lab: Mike McManus. Depositing organization: University of California, San Francisco (UCSF).
Backbone
  Vector backbone: pLX304
  Vector type: Mammalian Expression
  Selectable markers: Blasticidin
Growth in bacteria
  Bacterial resistance: Ampicillin, 100 μg/mL
  Growth temperature: 30°C
  Growth strain: NEB Stable
  Copy number: Low Copy
Gene/Insert
  Gene/Insert name: ASIC4
  Species: H. sapiens (human)
  Entrez Gene: ASIC4 (a.k.a. ACCN4, BNAC4)
  Tag / fusion protein: V5 (C terminal on backbone)
  Cloning method: Gateway Cloning
Terms and licenses: Academic/Nonprofit Terms; Industry Terms: Not Available to Industry
How to cite: IDG_ASIC4_OE_1 was a gift from Mike McManus (Addgene plasmid # 161636 ; http://n2t.net/addgene:161636 ; RRID:Addgene_161636)
