[The description below was written by a language model from this plasmid's Addgene catalogue record and pLannotate feature annotations shown in this document.]
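Description:
IDG_ASIC4_OE_1 is a mammalian overexpression plasmid for human ASIC4 (also known as ACCN4 or BNAC4), built by Gateway cloning into the pLX304 backbone. The catalogue lists it simply as a mammalian expression vector. The feature table, however, shows the architecture of a third-generation, self-inactivating HIV-1 lentiviral transfer vector. An RSV promoter drives a truncated 5' LTR, followed by the Ψ packaging signal with a gag fragment, the Rev response element and a cPPT/CTS. A ΔU3 3' LTR closes the proviral region, with an SV40 polyadenylation signal downstream. The expression cassettes can therefore be packaged into viral particles, when helper functions are supplied in trans, and integrated into target cells.

Within the proviral region, the human PGK promoter drives blasticidin S deaminase, which allows blasticidin selection of transduced or transfected cells. Downstream, the CMV enhancer/promoter drives the ASIC4 open reading frame, which is flanked by the attB1 and attB2 sites left by the Gateway reaction. A backbone-encoded V5 epitope follows attB2 and gives a C-terminal tag for detecting the protein. A WPRE after the tag enhances transcript stability and expression. ASIC4 is annotated as a probable sodium-selective cation channel that shows no proton-gated activity in vitro.

In bacteria the plasmid carries ampicillin resistance and a ColE1/pUC-type origin. The catalogue nonetheless describes it as low copy and specifies a recombination-deficient strain, which is typical for repeat-containing lentiviral plasmids. An f1 origin, an SV40 origin, lac-derived remnants and T7/T3 promoters are backbone leftovers. The stated purpose is overexpression of ASIC4.
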