Features (pLannotate 1.2.2; 32 found; start..end, strand, type, name):
      1..304     +  enhancer       CMV enhancer: human cytomegalovirus immediate early enhancer
    305..508     +  promoter       CMV promoter: human cytomegalovirus (CMV) immediate early promoter
    531..555     +  protein_bind   attB1: mutant version of attB; recombination site for the Gateway® BP reaction BP Clonase™
    556..2496    +  CDS            ASIC4: ASIC4_HUMAN - Also known as ACCN4. Experimental evidence at protein level: Swiss-Prot protein existence level 1. Probable cation channel with high affinity for sodium. In vitro, has no proton-gated channel activity. From Homo sapiens (Human).
   2498..2522    -  protein_bind   attB2: mutant version of attB; recombination site for the Gateway® BP reaction BP Clonase™
   2524..2565    +  CDS            V5 tag: epitope tag from simian virus 5
   2607..3195    +  misc_feature   WPRE: woodchuck hepatitis virus posttranscriptional regulatory element
   3246..3265    +  misc_feature   cPPT/CTS (fragment): central polypurine tract and central termination sequence of HIV-1
   3267..3500    +  LTR            3' LTR (ΔU3): self-inactivating 3' long terminal repeat (LTR) from HIV-1
   3578..3699    +  polyA_signal   SV40 poly(A) signal: SV40 polyadenylation signal
   3739..3874    +  rep_origin     SV40 ori: SV40 origin of replication
   3895..3913    -  promoter       T7 promoter: promoter for bacteriophage T7 RNA polymerase
   3921..4076    +  CDS            lacZα (fragment): LacZα fragment of β-galactosidase; lacZ fragment
   4081..4509    +  rep_origin     f1 ori (sequence partly withheld): f1 bacteriophage origin of replication; arrow indicates direction of (+) strand synthesis
   4562..4666    +  promoter       AmpR promoter: bla
   4667..5527    +  CDS            AmpR: β-lactamase; bla; confers resistance to ampicillin, carbenicillin, and related antibiotics
   5698..6286    +  rep_origin     ori: high-copy-number ColE1/pMB1/pBR322/pUC origin of replication
   6469..6561    +  CDS            lacI (fragment): lac repressor; lacI; The lac repressor binds to the lac operator to inhibit transcription in E. coli. This inhibition can be relieved by adding lactose or isopropyl-β-D-thiogalactopyranoside (IPTG).
   6574..6595    +  protein_bind   CAP binding site: CAP binding activates transcription in the presence of cAMP. E. coli catabolite activator protein
   6610..6640    +  promoter       lac promoter: promoter for the E. coli lac operon
   6648..6664    +  protein_bind   lac operator: The lac repressor binds to the lac operator to inhibit transcription in E. coli. This inhibition can be relieved by adding lactose or isopropyl-β-D-thiogalactopyranoside (IPTG). lac repressor encoded by lacI
   6709..6727    +  promoter       T3 promoter: promoter for bacteriophage T3 RNA polymerase
   6755..6981    +  promoter       RSV promoter: Rous sarcoma virus enhancer/promoter
   6982..7162    +  LTR            5' LTR (truncated): truncated 5' long terminal repeat (LTR) from HIV-1
   7209..7334    +  misc_feature   HIV-1 Ψ: packaging signal of human immunodeficiency virus type 1
   7318..7681    +  CDS            HIV-1 gag (fragment): gag protein from human immunodeficiency virus 1; gag
   7827..8060    +  misc_feature   RRE: The Rev response element (RRE) of HIV-1 allows for Rev-dependent mRNA export from the nucleus to the cytoplasm.
   8437..8463    +  CDS            Rev (fragment): human immunodeficiency virus 1 (HIV-1) Rev protein; rev; enhances nuclear export of unspliced and incompletely spliced viral mRNAs
   8464..8964    +  promoter       hPGK promoter: human phosphoglycerate kinase 1 promoter
   8976..9371    +  CDS            BSD: blasticidin S deaminase; Aspergillus terreus BSD; confers resistance to blasticidin
   9431..9548    +  misc_feature   cPPT/CTS: central polypurine tract and central termination sequence of HIV-1
   9607..9664    +  enhancer       CMV enhancer (fragment): human cytomegalovirus immediate early enhancer
>Addgene plasmid #161636 | IDG_ASIC4_OE_1 | addgene full sequence | sequence record 319566 | Addgene NGS Result
CGTTACATAACTTACGGTAAATGGCCCGCCTGGCTGACCGCCCAACGACCCCCGCCCATTGACGTCAATA
ATGACGTATGTTCCCATAGTAACGCCAATAGGGACTTTCCATTGACGTCAATGGGTGGAGTATTTACGGT
AAACTGCCCACTTGGCAGTACATCAAGTGTATCATATGCCAAGTACGCCCCCTATTGACGTCAATGACGG
TAAATGGCCCGCCTGGCATTATGCCCAGTACATGACCTTATGGGACTTTCCTACTTGGCAGTACATCTAC
GTATTAGTCATCGCTATTACCATGGTGATGCGGTTTTGGCAGTACATCAATGGGCGTGGATAGCGGTTTG
ACTCACGGGGATTTCCAAGTCTCCACCCCATTGACGTCAATGGGAGTTTGTTTTGGCACCAAAATCAACG
GGACTTTCCAAAATGTCGTAACAACTCCGCCCCATTGACGCAAATGGGCGGTAGGCGTGTACGGTGGGAG
GTCTATATAAGCAGAGCTCTCTGGCTAACTGTCGGGATCAACAAGTTTGTACAAAAAAGCAGGCTATGCT
GAGCGGAGCGGCTGGGGCTGCGCGGCGTGGCGGAGCAGCGCTCGCTCCCTCGCTCACTCGCTCGCTCGCA
GGGACACACGCAGGGGCTGACAGCTGTGCTGGTGCTGATAAGGGAAGCCACAAGGAGACGATCGAGGAGA
GAGACAAGCGGCAGCAGAGGCAGCAGCGGCAGAGGCAGCACCAGGGCTGCGGAGCTGCTGGGAGTGGGAG
TGACTCCCCCACCTCGGGCCCCCACCCTGTCCCTGTCCTCTTCCCGCTTGCCCTGAGTTTAGAAGAGCAG
CCGCTGCCACCACTGCCACTCGGGAGGGCACCAGGGCTGCTGGCTAGGGAGGGACAGGGCAGGGAGGCTC
TGGCCAGTCCCAGCAGCCGGGGACAGATGCCGATCGAGATTGTGTGCAAAATCAAATTTGCTGAGGAGGA
TGCGAAACCCAAGGAGAAGGAGGCAGGGGATGAGCAGAGCCTCCTCGGGGCTGTTGCCCCTGGAGCAGCC
CCCCGAGACCTGGCCACCTTTGCCAGCACCAGCACCCTGCATGGACTGGGCCGGGCCTGTGGCCCAGGCC
CCCACGGACTGCGCAGAACCCTGTGGGCACTGGCCCTACTCACCTCGCTGGCTGCCTTCCTGTACCAGGC
GGCTGGCCTGGCCCGGGGCTACCTGACCCGGCCTCACCTGGTGGCAATGGACCCCGCTGCCCCAGCCCCA
GTGGCGGGCTTCCCGGCTGTCACCCTCTGCAATATCAACCGCTTCCGGCATTCGGCACTCAGCGATGCCG
ACATCTTCCACCTGGCCAATCTGACAGGGCTGCCCCCCAAAGACCGGGATGGGCACCGTGCGGCTGGCCT
GCGCTACCCAGAGCCTGACATGGTAGACATCCTCAACCGCACTGGCCACCAGCTCGCCGACATGCTTAAG
AGCTGCAACTTCAGTGGGCATCACTGCTCCGCCAGCAACTTCTCTGTGGTCTATACTCGCTATGGGAAGT
GTTACACCTTCAACGCGGACCCGCGGAGCTCGCTGCCCAGCCGGGCAGGGGGCATGGGCAGTGGCCTGGA
GATCATGCTGGACATCCAGCAGGAGGAGTACCTGCCCATCTGGAGGGAGACAAATGAGACGTCGTTTGAG
GCAGGTATTCGGGTGCAGATCCACAGCCAGGAGGAGCCGCCCTACATCCACCAGCTGGGGTTCGGGGTGT
CCCCAGGCTTCCAGACCTTTGTGTCCTGCCAGGAACAGCGGCTGACCTACCTGCCCCAGCCCTGGGGCAA
CTGCCGCGCAGAGAGTGAGCTCAGGGAGCCTGAGCTTCAGGGCTACTCGGCCTACAGTGTGTCTGCCTGC
CGGCTGCGCTGTGAAAAGGAGGCCGTGCTTCAGCGCTGCCACTGCCGGATGGTGCACATGCCAGACTCCC
TGGGTGGGGGCCCTGAGGGCCCGTGCTTCTGCCCCACCCCCTGCAACCTGACACGCTATGGGAAAGAGAT
CTCCATGGTCAGGATCCCCAACAGGGGCTCAGCCCGGTACCTGGCGAGGAAGTACAACCGCAACGAGACC
TACATACGGGAGAACTTCCTGGTCCTAGATGTCTTCTTTGAGGCCCTGACCTCTGAAGCCATGGAGCAGC
GAGCAGCCTATGGCCTGTCAGCCCTGCTGGGAGACCTCGGGGGACAGATGGGCCTGTTCATTGGGGCCAG
CATCCTCACGTTGCTGGAGATCCTCGACTACATCTATGAGGTGTCCTGGGATCGACTGAAGCGGGTATGG
AGGCGTCCCAAGACCCCCCTGCGGACCTCCACTGGGGGCATCTCCACTTTGGGGCTTCAGGAGCTGAAGG
AACAGAGTCCCTGCCCGAGCCTGGGCCGAGCGGAGGGTGGGGGGGTCAGCAGTCTGCTCCCCAATCACCA
CCACCCCCACGGTCCCCCAGGAGGTCTCTTTGAAGATTTTGCTTGCTACCCAGCTTTCTTGTACAAAGTG
GTTGGTAAGCCTATCCCTAACCCTCTCCTCGGTCTCGATTCTACGTAGTAATGAGCTAGCGCTAACCGGT
GGCGCGTTAAGTCGACAATCAACCTCTGGATTACAAAATTTGTGAAAGATTGACTGGTATTCTTAACTAT
GTTGCTCCTTTTACGCTATGTGGATACGCTGCTTTAATGCCTTTGTATCATGCTATTGCTTCCCGTATGG
CTTTCATTTTCTCCTCCTTGTATAAATCCTGGTTGCTGTCTCTTTATGAGGAGTTGTGGCCCGTTGTCAG
GCAACGTGGCGTGGTGTGCACTGTGTTTGCTGACGCAACCCCCACTGGTTGGGGCATTGCCACCACCTGT
CAGCTCCTTTCCGGGACTTTCGCTTTCCCCCTCCCTATTGCCACGGCGGAACTCATCGCCGCCTGCCTTG
CCCGCTGCTGGACAGGGGCTCGGCTGTTGGGCACTGACAATTCCGTGGTGTTGTCGGGGAAATCATCGTC
CTTTCCTTGGCTGCTCGCCTGTGTTGCCACCTGGATTCTGCGCGGGACGTCCTTCTGCTACGTCCCTTCG
GCCCTCAATCCAGCGGACCTTCCTTCCCGCGGCCTGCTGCCGGCTCTGCGGCCTCTTCCGCGTCTTCGCC
TTCGCCCTCAGACGAGTCGGATCTCCCTTTGGGCCGCCTCCCCGCGTCGACTTTAAGACCAATGACTTAC
AAGGCAGCTGTAGATCTTAGCCACTTTTTAAAAGAAAAGGGGGGACTGGAAGGGCTAATTCACTCCCAAC
GAAGACAAGATCTGCTTTTTGCTTGTACTGGGTCTCTCTGGTTAGACCAGATCTGAGCCTGGGAGCTCTC
TGGCTAACTAGGGAACCCACTGCTTAAGCCTCAATAAAGCTTGCCTTGAGTGCTTCAAGTAGTGTGTGCC
CGTCTGTTGTGTGACTCTGGTAACTAGAGATCCCTCAGACCCTTTTAGTCAGTGTGGAAAATCTCTAGCA
GTACGTATAGTAGTTCATGTCATCTTATTATTCAGTATTTATAACTTGCAAAGAAATGAATATCAGAGAG
TGAGAGGAACTTGTTTATTGCAGCTTATAATGGTTACAAATAAAGCAATAGCATCACAAATTTCACAAAT
AAAGCATTTTTTTCACTGCATTCTAGTTGTGGTTTGTCCAAACTCATCAATGTATCTTATCATGTCTGGC
TCTAGCTATCCCGCCCCTAACTCCGCCCATCCCGCCCCTAACTCCGCCCAGTTCCGCCCATTCTCCGCCC
CATGGCTGACTAATTTTTTTTATTTATGCAGAGGCCGAGGCCGCCTCGGCCTCTGAGCTATTCCAGAAGT
AGTGAGGAGGCTTTTTTGGAGGCCTAGGGACGTACCCAATTCGCCCTATAGTGAGTCGTATTACGCGCGC
TCACTGGCCGTCGTTTTACAACGTCGTGACTGGGAAAACCCTGGCGTTACCCAACTTAATCGCCTTGCAG
CACATCCCCCTTTCGCCAGCTGGCGTAATAGCGAAGAGGCCCGCACCGATCGCCCTTCCCAACAGTTGCG
CAGCCTGAATGGCGAATGGG
[124 nt withheld, positions 4081-4204]
C
[91 nt withheld, positions 4206-4296]
A
[49 nt withheld, positions 4298-4346]
CCTTTGACGTTGGAGTCCACGTTCTTT
[37 nt withheld, positions 4374-4410]
ACCCTATCTCGGTCTATTCTTTTGATTTATAAGGGATTTTGCCGATTTCGGCCTATTGGTTAAAAAATGA
GCTGATTTAACAAAAATTTAACGCGAATTTTAACAAAATATTAACGCTTACAATTTAGGTGGCACTTTTC
GGGGAAATGTGCGCGGAACCCCTATTTGTTTATTTTTCTAAATACATTCAAATATGTATCCGCTCATGAG
ACAATAACCCTGATAAATGCTTCAATAATATTGAAAAAGGAAGAGTATGAGTATTCAACATTTCCGTGTC
GCCCTTATTCCCTTTTTTGCGGCATTTTGCCTTCCTGTTTTTGCTCACCCAGAAACGCTGGTGAAAGTAA
AAGATGCTGAAGATCAGTTGGGTGCACGAGTGGGTTACATCGAACTGGATCTCAACAGCGGTAAGATCCT
TGAGAGTTTTCGCCCCGAAGAACGTTTTCCAATGATGAGCACTTTTAAAGTTCTGCTATGTGGCGCGGTA
TTATCCCGTATTGACGCCGGGCAAGAGCAACTCGGTCGCCGCATACACTATTCTCAGAATGACTTGGTTG
AGTACTCACCAGTCACAGAAAAGCATCTTACGGATGGCATGACAGTAAGAGAATTATGCAGTGCTGCCAT
AACCATGAGTGATAACACTGCGGCCAACTTACTTCTGACAACGATCGGAGGACCGAAGGAGCTAACCGCT
TTTTTGCACAACATGGGGGATCATGTAACTCGCCTTGATCGTTGGGAACCGGAGCTGAATGAAGCCATAC
CAAACGACGAGCGTGACACCACGATGCCTGTAGCAATGGCAACAACGTTGCGCAAACTATTAACTGGCGA
ACTACTTACTCTAGCTTCCCGGCAACAATTAATAGACTGGATGGAGGCGGATAAAGTTGCAGGACCACTT
CTGCGCTCGGCCCTTCCGGCTGGCTGGTTTATTGCTGATAAATCTGGAGCCGGTGAGCGTGGGTCTCGCG
GTATCATTGCAGCACTGGGGCCAGATGGTAAGCCCTCCCGTATCGTAGTTATCTACACGACGGGGAGTCA
GGCAACTATGGATGAACGAAATAGACAGATCGCTGAGATAGGTGCCTCACTGATTAAGCATTGGTAACTG
TCAGACCAAGTTTACTCATATATACTTTAGATTGATTTAAAACTTCATTTTTAATTTAAAAGGATCTAGG
TGAAGATCCTTTTTGATAATCTCATGACCAAAATCCCTTAACGTGAGTTTTCGTTCCACTGAGCGTCAGA
CCCCGTAGAAAAGATCAAAGGATCTTCTTGAGATCCTTTTTTTCTGCGCGTAATCTGCTGCTTGCAAACA
AAAAAACCACCGCTACCAGCGGTGGTTTGTTTGCCGGATCAAGAGCTACCAACTCTTTTTCCGAAGGTAA
CTGGCTTCAGCAGAGCGCAGATACCAAATACTGTTCTTCTAGTGTAGCCGTAGTTAGGCCACCACTTCAA
GAACTCTGTAGCACCGCCTACATACCTCGCTCTGCTAATCCTGTTACCAGTGGCTGCTGCCAGTGGCGAT
AAGTCGTGTCTTACCGGGTTGGACTCAAGACGATAGTTACCGGATAAGGCGCAGCGGTCGGGCTGAACGG
GGGGTTCGTGCACACAGCCCAGCTTGGAGCGAACGACCTACACCGAACTGAGATACCTACAGCGTGAGCT
ATGAGAAAGCGCCACGCTTCCCGAAGGGAGAAAGGCGGACAGGTATCCGGTAAGCGGCAGGGTCGGAACA
GGAGAGCGCACGAGGGAGCTTCCAGGGGGAAACGCCTGGTATCTTTATAGTCCTGTCGGGTTTCGCCACC
TCTGACTTGAGCGTCGATTTTTGTGATGCTCGTCAGGGGGGCGGAGCCTATGGAAAAACGCCAGCAACGC
GGCCTTTTTACGGTTCCTGGCCTTTTGCTGGCCTTTTGCTCACATGTTCTTTCCTGCGTTATCCCCTGAT
TCTGTGGATAACCGTATTACCGCCTTTGAGTGAGCTGATACCGCTCGCCGCAGCCGAACGACCGAGCGCA
GCGAGTCAGTGAGCGAGGAAGCGGAAGAGCGCCCAATACGCAAACCGCCTCTCCCCGCGCGTTGGCCGAT
TCATTAATGCAGCTGGCACGACAGGTTTCCCGACTGGAAAGCGGGCAGTGAGCGCAACGCAATTAATGTG
AGTTAGCTCACTCATTAGGCACCCCAGGCTTTACACTTTATGCTTCCGGCTCGTATGTTGTGTGGAATTG
TGAGCGGATAACAATTTCACACAGGAAACAGCTATGACCATGATTACGCCAAGCGCGCAATTAACCCTCA
CTAAAGGGAACAAAAGCTGGAGCTGCAAGCTTAATGTAGTCTTATGCAATACTCTTGTAGTCTTGCAACA
TGGTAACGATGAGTTAGCAACATGCCTTACAAGGAGAGAAAAAGCACCGTGCATGCCGATTGGTGGAAGT
AAGGTGGTACGATCGTGCCTTATTAGGAAGGCAACAGACGGGTCTGACATGGATTGGACGAACCACTGAA
TTGCCGCATTGCAGAGATATTGTATTTAAGTGCCTAGCTCGATACATAAACGGGTCTCTCTGGTTAGACC
AGATCTGAGCCTGGGAGCTCTCTGGCTAACTAGGGAACCCACTGCTTAAGCCTCAATAAAGCTTGCCTTG
AGTGCTTCAAGTAGTGTGTGCCCGTCTGTTGTGTGACTCTGGTAACTAGAGATCCCTCAGACCCTTTTAG
TCAGTGTGGAAAATCTCTAGCAGTGGCGCCCGAACAGGGACTTGAAAGCGAAAGGGAAACCAGAGGAGCT
CTCTCGACGCAGGACTCGGCTTGCTGAAGCGCGCACGGCAAGAGGCGAGGGGCGGCGACTGGTGAGTACG
CCAAAAATTTTGACTAGCGGAGGCTAGAAGGAGAGAGATGGGTGCGAGAGCGTCAGTATTAAGCGGGGGA
GAATTAGATCGCGATGGGAAAAAATTCGGTTAAGGCCAGGGGGAAAGAAAAAATATAAATTAAAACATAT
AGTATGGGCAAGCAGGGAGCTAGAACGATTCGCAGTTAATCCTGGCCTGTTAGAAACATCAGAAGGCTGT
AGACAAATACTGGGACAGCTACAACCATCCCTTCAGACAGGATCAGAAGAACTTAGATCATTATATAATA
CAGTAGCAACCCTCTATTGTGTGCATCAAAGGATAGAGATAAAAGACACCAAGGAAGCTTTAGACAAGAT
AGAGGAAGAGCAAAACAAAAGTAAGACCACCGCACAGCAAGCGGCCGCTGATCTTCAGACCTGGAGGAGG
AGATATGAGGGACAATTGGAGAAGTGAATTATATAAATATAAAGTAGTAAAAATTGAACCATTAGGAGTA
GCACCCACCAAGGCAAAGAGAAGAGTGGTGCAGAGAGAAAAAAGAGCAGTGGGAATAGGAGCTTTGTTCC
TTGGGTTCTTGGGAGCAGCAGGAAGCACTATGGGCGCAGCGTCAATGACGCTGACGGTACAGGCCAGACA
ATTATTGTCTGGTATAGTGCAGCAGCAGAACAATTTGCTGAGGGCTATTGAGGCGCAACAGCATCTGTTG
CAACTCACAGTCTGGGGCATCAAGCAGCTCCAGGCAAGAATCCTGGCTGTGGAAAGATACCTAAAGGATC
AACAGCTCCTGGGGATTTGGGGTTGCTCTGGAAAACTCATTTGCACCACTGCTGTGCCTTGGAATGCTAG
TTGGAGTAATAAATCTCTGGAACAGATTTGGAATCACACGACCTGGATGGAGTGGGACAGAGAAATTAAC
AATTACACAAGCTTAATACACTCCTTAATTGAAGAATCGCAAAACCAGCAAGAAAAGAATGAACAAGAAT
TATTGGAATTAGATAAATGGGCAAGTTTGTGGAATTGGTTTAACATAACAAATTGGCTGTGGTATATAAA
ATTATTCATAATGATAGTAGGAGGCTTGGTAGGTTTAAGAATAGTTTTTGCTGTACTTTCTATAGTGAAT
AGAGTTAGGCAGGGATATTCACCATTATCGTTTCAGACCCACCTCCCAACCCCGAGGGGACCCTTGCGCC
TTTTCCAAGGCAGCCCTGGGTTTGCGCAGGGACGCGGCTGCTCTGGGCGTGGTTCCGGGAAACGCAGCGG
CGCCGACCCTGGGTCTCGCACATTCTTCACGTCCGTTCGCAGCGTCACCCGGATCTTCGCCGCTACCCTT
GTGGGCCCCCCGGCGACGCTTCCTGCTCCGCCCCTAAGTCGGGAAGGTTCCTTGCGGTTCGCGGCGTGCC
GGACGTGACAAACGGAAGCCGCACGTCTCACTAGTACCCTCGCAGACGGACAGCGCCAGGGAGCAATGGC
AGCGCGCCGACCGCGATGGGCTGTGGCCAATAGCGGCTGCTCAGCAGGGCGCGCCGAGAGCAGCGGCCGG
GAAGGGGCGGTGCGGGAGGCGGGGTGTGGGGCGGTAGTGTGGGCCCTGTTCCTGCCCGCGCGGTGTTCCG
CATTCTGCAAGCCTCCGGAGCGCACGTCGGCAGTCGGCTCCCTCGTTGACCGAATCACCGACCTCTCTCC
CCAGGGGGTACCACCATGGCCAAGCCTTTGTCTCAAGAAGAATCCACCCTCATTGAAAGAGCAACGGCTA
CAATCAACAGCATCCCCATCTCTGAAGACTACAGCGTCGCCAGCGCAGCTCTCTCTAGCGACGGCCGCAT
CTTCACTGGTGTCAATGTATATCATTTTACTGGGGGACCTTGTGCAGAACTCGTGGTGCTGGGCACTGCT
GCTGCTGCGGCAGCTGGCAACCTGACTTGTATCGTCGCGATCGGAAATGAGAACAGGGGCATCTTGAGCC
CCTGCGGACGGTGCCGACAGGTGCTTCTCGATCTGCATCCTGGGATCAAAGCCATAGTGAAGGACAGTGA
TGGACAGCCGACGGCAGTTGGGATTCGTGAATTGCTGCCCTCTGGTTATGTGTGGGAGGGCCTGCAGCTG
CAGTAGTAAGAATTCTAGATCTTGAGACAAATGGCAGTATTCATCCACAATTTTAAAAGAAAAGGGGGGA
TTGGGGGGTACAGTGCAGGGGAAAGAATAGTAGACATAATAGCAACAGACATACAAACTAAAGAATTACA
AAAACAAATTACAAAAATTCAAAATTTTCGGGTTTATTACAGGGACAGCAGAGATCCACTTTGGCGCCGG
CTCGAGGGGGCCCGGGGTTATTAATAGTAATCAATTACGGGGTCATTAGTTCATAGCCCATATATGGAGT
TCCG
