>Addgene plasmid #161636 | IDG_ASIC4_OE_1 | depositor partial sequence | sequence record 313335 | Partial Sequence
ATGCTGAGCGGAGCGGCTGGGGCTGCGCGGCGTGGCGGAGCAGCGCTCGCTCCCTCGCTCACTCGCTCGC
TCGCAGGGACACACGCAGGGGCTGACAGCTGTGCTGGTGCTGATAAGGGAAGCCACAAGGAGACGATCGA
GGAGAGAGACAAGCGGCAGCAGAGGCAGCAGCGGCAGAGGCAGCACCAGGGCTGCGGAGCTGCTGGGAGT
GGGAGTGACTCCCCCACCTCGGGCCCCCACCCTGTCCCTGTCCTCTTCCCGCTTGCCCTGAGTTTAGAAG
AGCAGCCGCTGCCACCACTGCCACTCGGGAGGGCACCAGGGCTGCTGGCTAGGGAGGGACAGGGCAGGGA
GGCTCTGGCCAGTCCCAGCAGCCGGGGACAGATGCCGATCGAGATTGTGTGCAAAATCAAATTTGCTGAG
GAGGATGCGAAACCCAAGGAGAAGGAGGCAGGGGATGAGCAGAGCCTCCTCGGGGCTGTTGCCCCTGGAG
CAGCCCCCCGAGACCTGGCCACCTTTGCCAGCACCAGCACCCTGCATGGACTGGGCCGGGCCTGTGGCCC
AGGCCCCCACGGACTGCGCAGAACCCTGTGGGCACTGGCCCTACTCACCTCGCTGGCTGCCTTCCTGTAC
CAGGCGGCTGGCCTGGCCCGGGGCTACCTGACCCGGCCTCACCTGGTGGCAATGGACCCCGCTGCCCCAG
CCCCAGTGGCGGGCTTCCCGGCTGTCACCCTCTGCAATATCAACCGCTTCCGGCATTCGGCACTCAGCGA
TGCCGACATCTTCCACCTGGCCAATCTGACAGGGCTGCCCCCCAAAGACCGGGATGGGCACCGTGCGGCT
GGCCTGCGCTACCCAGAGCCTGACATGGTAGACATCCTCAACCGCACTGGCCACCAGCTCGCCGACATGC
TTAAGAGCTGCAACTTCAGTGGGCATCACTGCTCCGCCAGCAACTTCTCTGTGGTCTATACTCGCTATGG
GAAGTGTTACACCTTCAACGCGGACCCGCGGAGCTCGCTGCCCAGCCGGGCAGGGGGCATGGGCAGTGGC
CTGGAGATCATGCTGGACATCCAGCAGGAGGAGTACCTGCCCATCTGGAGGGAGACAAATGAGACGTCGT
TTGAGGCAGGTATTCGGGTGCAGATCCACAGCCAGGAGGAGCCGCCCTACATCCACCAGCTGGGGTTCGG
GGTGTCCCCAGGCTTCCAGACCTTTGTGTCCTGCCAGGAACAGCGGCTGACCTACCTGCCCCAGCCCTGG
GGCAACTGCCGCGCAGAGAGTGAGCTCAGGGAGCCTGAGCTTCAGGGCTACTCGGCCTACAGTGTGTCTG
CCTGCCGGCTGCGCTGTGAAAAGGAGGCCGTGCTTCAGCGCTGCCACTGCCGGATGGTGCACATGCCAGA
CTCCCTGGGTGGGGGCCCTGAGGGCCCGTGCTTCTGCCCCACCCCCTGCAACCTGACACGCTATGGGAAA
GAGATCTCCATGGTCAGGATCCCCAACAGGGGCTCAGCCCGGTACCTGGCGAGGAAGTACAACCGCAACG
AGACCTACATACGGGAGAACTTCCTGGTCCTAGATGTCTTCTTTGAGGCCCTGACCTCTGAAGCCATGGA
GCAGCGAGCAGCCTATGGCCTGTCAGCCCTGCTGGGAGACCTCGGGGGACAGATGGGCCTGTTCATTGGG
GCCAGCATCCTCACGTTGCTGGAGATCCTCGACTACATCTATGAGGTGTCCTGGGATCGACTGAAGCGGG
TATGGAGGCGTCCCAAGACCCCCCTGCGGACCTCCACTGGGGGCATCTCCACTTTGGGGCTTCAGGAGCT
GAAGGAACAGAGTCCCTGCCCGAGCCTGGGCCGAGCGGAGGGTGGGGGGGTCAGCAGTCTGCTCCCCAAT
CACCACCACCCCCACGGTCCCCCAGGAGGTCTCTTTGAAGATTTTGCTTGCTACCCAGCTTTCTTGTACA
AAGTGGTTGGTAAGCCTATCCCTAACCCTCTCCTCGGTCTCGATTCTACGTAG
